Addgene plasmid #207725: qTAG-C-miniTurbo-Puro
Purpose: (Empty Backbone) Empty C-terminus donor cassette. Integrate homology arms to target the C-terminus insertion of a miniTurbo-2A-Puro cassette
Depositing lab: Laurence Pelletier. Depositing organization: Sinai Health System. Publication: qTAG: an adaptable plasmid scaffold for CRISPR-based endogenous tagging. Philip R, Sharma A, Matellan L, Erpf AC, Hsu WH, Tkach JM, Wyatt HDM, Pelletier L. EMBO J. 2024 Dec 12. doi: 10.1038/s44318-024-00337-5. PubMed 39668248.
Backbone
  Vector backbone: pUC19
  Backbone manufacturer: Invitrogen
  Backbone size (bp): 2686
  Vector type: Mammalian Expression, CRISPR ; Donor Cassette
  Selectable markers: Puromycin
Growth in bacteria
  Bacterial resistance: Ampicillin, 100 μg/mL
  Growth temperature: 37°C
  Growth strain: DH5alpha
  Copy number: High Copy
Gene/Insert
  Gene/Insert name: None
Terms and licenses: Academic/Nonprofit Terms; Industry Terms: Not Available to Industry
Depositor comments: Please visit https://www.biorxiv.org/content/10.1101/2023.11.01.565029v3 for bioRxiv preprint.
How to cite: qTAG-C-miniTurbo-Puro was a gift from Laurence Pelletier (Addgene plasmid # 207725 ; http://n2t.net/addgene:207725 ; RRID:Addgene_207725)
