[The description below was written by a language model from this plasmid's Addgene catalogue record and pLannotate feature annotations shown in this document.]
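Description:
qTAG-C-miniTurbo-Puro is an empty donor-template backbone for CRISPR-based endogenous tagging in mammalian cells, built on pUC19. It is propagated in E. coli as a high-copy plasmid through the ColE1/pUC-type origin and selected with ampicillin via the β-lactamase gene and its native promoter. Remnants of the pUC19 lac region (a lacZα fragment, lac promoter, operator and CAP site) flank the cassette, and short annotated fragments of bom, rop and lacI are backbone leftovers rather than functional parts.

The payload is a promoterless cassette designed for in-frame insertion at the C-terminus of a gene of interest. It begins with miniTurbo, an N-terminally truncated, engineered E. coli biotin ligase used for rapid proximity-dependent biotinylation. Downstream lies a puromycin N-acetyltransferase coding sequence. The catalogue entry describes the arrangement as miniTurbo-2A-Puro, although the 2A element itself is not annotated in the feature table. No mammalian promoter is annotated, so expression of both the tag and the resistance marker would be expected to depend on correct integration at an actively transcribed target locus. The 2A peptide would release the puromycin marker from the tagged protein. The resistance gene is bracketed by lox71 and lox66, mutant loxP sites in the same orientation, which should allow Cre-mediated excision of the selection marker after edited cells have been enriched.

No insert or homology arms are present. Users add locus-specific arms on either side of the cassette to direct homology-directed repair at a Cas9 cut site. The resulting knock-in lines express the target protein fused to miniTurbo at endogenous levels, suited to proximity-labelling interactome studies.
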