Features (pLannotate 1.2.2; 14 found; start..end, strand, type, name):
    137..236     +  misc_feature   bom (fragment): basis of mobility region from pBR322
    242..399     -  CDS            lacZα (fragment): LacZα fragment of β-galactosidase; lacZ fragment
    450..1220    +  CDS            miniTurbo: N-terminally truncated mutant of the E. coli biotin ligase BioID engineered for improved catalytic efficiency (Branon et al., 2018)
   1299..1332    +  protein_bind   lox71: Left element (LE) mutant of loxP (Araki et al., 2010). Cre-mediated recombination occurs in the 8-bp core sequence (GCATACAT). Cre recombinase
   1407..2003    +  CDS            PuroR (fragment): puromycin N-acetyltransferase; pac from Streptomyces; confers resistance to puromycin
   2010..2043    +  protein_bind   lox66: Right element (RE) mutant of loxP (Araki et al., 2010). Cre-mediated recombination occurs in the 8-bp core sequence (GCATACAT). Cre recombinase
   2112..2128    -  protein_bind   lac operator: The lac repressor binds to the lac operator to inhibit transcription in E. coli. This inhibition can be relieved by adding lactose or isopropyl-β-D-thiogalactopyranoside (IPTG). lac repressor encoded by lacI
   2136..2166    -  promoter       lac promoter: promoter for the E. coli lac operon
   2181..2202    -  protein_bind   CAP binding site: CAP binding activates transcription in the presence of cAMP. E. coli catabolite activator protein
   2215..2307    -  CDS            lacI (fragment): lac repressor; lacI; The lac repressor binds to the lac operator to inhibit transcription in E. coli. This inhibition can be relieved by adding lactose or isopropyl-β-D-thiogalactopyranoside (IPTG).
   2490..3078    -  rep_origin     ori: high-copy-number ColE1/pMB1/pBR322/pUC origin of replication
   3249..4109    -  CDS            AmpR: β-lactamase; bla; confers resistance to ampicillin, carbenicillin, and related antibiotics
   4110..4214    -  promoter       AmpR promoter: bla
   4309..35      +  CDS            rop (fragment) (across the origin): Rop protein, which maintains plasmids at low copy number; rop
>Addgene plasmid #207725 | qTAG-C-miniTurbo-Puro | addgene full sequence | sequence record 413777 | Addgene NGS Result
TCGCGCGTTTCGGTGATGACGGTGAAAACCTCTGACACATGCAGCTCCCGGAGACGGTCACAGCTTGTCT
GTAAGCGGATGCCGGGAGCAGACAAGCCCGTCAGGGCGCGTCAGCGGGTGTTGGCGGGTGTCGGGGCTGG
CTTAACTATGCGGCATCAGAGCAGATTGTACTGAGAGTGCACCATATGCGGTGTGAAATACCGCACAGAT
GCGTAAGGAGAAAATACCGCATCAGGCGCCATTCGCCATTCAGGCTGCGCAACTGTTGGGAAGGGCGATC
GGTGCGGGCCTCTTCGCTATTACGCCAGCTGGCGAAAGGGGGATGTGCTGCAAGGCGATTAAGTTGGGTA
ACGCCAGGGTTTTCCCAGTCACGACGTTGTAAAACGACGGCCAGTGAATTCGGAGGAAGCGGAGGATCTG
GCGGTACCGGTGGAGGCGGATCTATGGCGATCCCGCTGCTGAACGCTAAACAGATTCTGGGACAGCTGGA
CGGCGGGAGCGTGGCAGTCCTGCCTGTGGTCGACTCCACCAATCAGTACCTGCTGGATCGAATCGGCGAG
CTGAAGAGTGGGGATGCTTGCATTGCAGAATATCAGCAGGCAGGGAGAGGAAGCAGAGGGAGGAAATGGT
TCTCTCCTTTTGGAGCTAACCTGTACCTGAGTATGTTTTGGCGCCTGAAGCGGGGACCAGCAGCAATCGG
CCTGGGCCCGGTCATCGGAATTGTCATGGCAGAAGCGCTGCGAAAGCTGGGAGCAGACAAGGTGCGAGTC
AAATGGCCCAATGACCTGTATCTGCAGGATAGAAAGCTGGCAGGCATCCTGGTGGAGCTGGCCGGAATAA
CAGGCGATGCTGCACAGATCGTCATTGGCGCCGGGATTAACGTGGCTATGAGGCGCGTGGAGGAAAGCGT
GGTCAATCAGGGCTGGATCACACTGCAGGAAGCAGGGATTAACCTGGACAGGAATACTCTGGCCGCTATG
CTGATCCGAGAGCTGCGGGCAGCCCTGGAACTGTTCGAGCAGGAAGGCCTGGCTCCATATCTGTCACGGT
GGGAGAAGCTGGATAACTTCATCAATAGACCCGTGAAGCTGATCATTGGGGACAAAGAGATTTTCGGGAT
TAGCCGGGGGATTGATAAACAGGGAGCCCTGCTGCTGGAACAGGACGGAGTTATCAAACCCTGGATGGGC
GGAGAAATCAGTCTGCGGTCTGCCGAAAAGGGAGGTGGCGGTTCCGGCAAGCCCATCCCCAACCCCCTGC
TGGGCCTGGACAGCACCGGAGGTGGCGGATCAACGCGTTACCGTTCGTATAGCATACATTATACGAAGTT
ATCTGGATCCGGAGCTACTAACTTCAGCCTGCTGAAGCAGGCCGGAGACGTGGAGGAGAACCCTGGACCT
TCTAGAATGACCGAGTACAAGCCCACGGTGCGCCTCGCCACCCGCGACGACGTCCCCAGGGCCGTACGCA
CCCTCGCCGCCGCGTTCGCCGACTACCCCGCCACGCGCCACACCGTCGATCCGGACCGCCACATCGAGCG
GGTCACCGAGCTGCAAGAACTCTTCCTCACGCGCGTCGGGCTCGACATCGGCAAGGTGTGGGTCGCGGAC
GACGGCGCCGCGGTGGCGGTCTGGACCACGCCGGAGAGCGTCGAAGCGGGGGCGGTGTTCGCCGAGATCG
GCCCGCGCATGGCCGAGTTGAGCGGTTCCCGGCTGGCCGCGCAGCAACAGATGGAAGGCCTCCTGGCGCC
GCACCGGCCCAAGGAGCCCGCGTGGTTCCTGGCCACCGTCGGCGTCTCGCCCGACCACCAGGGCAAGGGT
CTGGGCAGCGCCGTCGTGCTCCCCGGAGTGGAGGCGGCCGAGCGCGCCGGGGTGCCCGCCTTCCTGGAGA
CCTCCGCGCCCCGCAACCTCCCCTTCTACGAGCGGCTCGGCTTCACCGTCACCGCCGACGTCGAGGTGCC
CGAAGGACCGCGCACCTGGTGCATGACCCGCAAGCCCGGTGCCCCCGGGATAACTTCGTATAGCATACAT
TATACGAACGGTAGCCTCGAGACCGGTAAGAGCAAGTGAAAGCTTGGCGTAATCATGGTCATAGCTGTTT
CCTGTGTGAAATTGTTATCCGCTCACAATTCCACACAACATACGAGCCGGAAGCATAAAGTGTAAAGCCT
GGGGTGCCTAATGAGTGAGCTAACTCACATTAATTGCGTTGCGCTCACTGCCCGCTTTCCAGTCGGGAAA
CCTGTCGTGCCAGCTGCATTAATGAATCGGCCAACGCGCGGGGAGAGGCGGTTTGCGTATTGGGCGCTCT
TCCGCTTCCTCGCTCACTGACTCGCTGCGCTCGGTCGTTCGGCTGCGGCGAGCGGTATCAGCTCACTCAA
AGGCGGTAATACGGTTATCCACAGAATCAGGGGATAACGCAGGAAAGAACATGTGAGCAAAAGGCCAGCA
AAAGGCCAGGAACCGTAAAAAGGCCGCGTTGCTGGCGTTTTTCCATAGGCTCCGCCCCCCTGACGAGCAT
CACAAAAATCGACGCTCAAGTCAGAGGTGGCGAAACCCGACAGGACTATAAAGATACCAGGCGTTTCCCC
CTGGAAGCTCCCTCGTGCGCTCTCCTGTTCCGACCCTGCCGCTTACCGGATACCTGTCCGCCTTTCTCCC
TTCGGGAAGCGTGGCGCTTTCTCATAGCTCACGCTGTAGGTATCTCAGTTCGGTGTAGGTCGTTCGCTCC
AAGCTGGGCTGTGTGCACGAACCCCCCGTTCAGCCCGACCGCTGCGCCTTATCCGGTAACTATCGTCTTG
AGTCCAACCCGGTAAGACACGACTTATCGCCACTGGCAGCAGCCACTGGTAACAGGATTAGCAGAGCGAG
GTATGTAGGCGGTGCTACAGAGTTCTTGAAGTGGTGGCCTAACTACGGCTACACTAGAAGAACAGTATTT
GGTATCTGCGCTCTGCTGAAGCCAGTTACCTTCGGAAAAAGAGTTGGTAGCTCTTGATCCGGCAAACAAA
CCACCGCTGGTAGCGGTGGTTTTTTTGTTTGCAAGCAGCAGATTACGCGCAGAAAAAAAGGATCTCAAGA
AGATCCTTTGATCTTTTCTACGGGGTCTGACGCTCAGTGGAACGAAAACTCACGTTAAGGGATTTTGGTC
ATGAGATTATCAAAAAGGATCTTCACCTAGATCCTTTTAAATTAAAAATGAAGTTTTAAATCAATCTAAA
GTATATATGAGTAAACTTGGTCTGACAGTTACCAATGCTTAATCAGTGAGGCACCTATCTCAGCGATCTG
TCTATTTCGTTCATCCATAGTTGCCTGACTCCCCGTCGTGTAGATAACTACGATACGGGAGGGCTTACCA
TCTGGCCCCAGTGCTGCAATGATACCGCGAGACCCACGCTCACCGGCTCCAGATTTATCAGCAATAAACC
AGCCAGCCGGAAGGGCCGAGCGCAGAAGTGGTCCTGCAACTTTATCCGCCTCCATCCAGTCTATTAATTG
TTGCCGGGAAGCTAGAGTAAGTAGTTCGCCAGTTAATAGTTTGCGCAACGTTGTTGCCATTGCTACAGGC
ATCGTGGTGTCACGCTCGTCGTTTGGTATGGCTTCATTCAGCTCCGGTTCCCAACGATCAAGGCGAGTTA
CATGATCCCCCATGTTGTGCAAAAAAGCGGTTAGCTCCTTCGGTCCTCCGATCGTTGTCAGAAGTAAGTT
GGCCGCAGTGTTATCACTCATGGTTATGGCAGCACTGCATAATTCTCTTACTGTCATGCCATCCGTAAGA
TGCTTTTCTGTGACTGGTGAGTACTCAACCAAGTCATTCTGAGAATAGTGTATGCGGCGACCGAGTTGCT
CTTGCCCGGCGTCAATACGGGATAATACCGCGCCACATAGCAGAACTTTAAAAGTGCTCATCATTGGAAA
ACGTTCTTCGGGGCGAAAACTCTCAAGGATCTTACCGCTGTTGAGATCCAGTTCGATGTAACCCACTCGT
GCACCCAACTGATCTTCAGCATCTTTTACTTTCACCAGCGTTTCTGGGTGAGCAAAAACAGGAAGGCAAA
ATGCCGCAAAAAAGGGAATAAGGGCGACACGGAAATGTTGAATACTCATACTCTTCCTTTTTCAATATTA
TTGAAGCATTTATCAGGGTTATTGTCTCATGAGCGGATACATATTTGAATGTATTTAGAAAAATAAACAA
ATAGGGGTTCCGCGCACATTTCCCCGAAAAGTGCCACCTGACGTCTAAGAAACCATTATTATCATGACAT
TAACCTATAAAAATAGGCGTATCACGAGGCCCTTTCGTC
